Addgene plasmid #220808: pT7-NSP3SA11-F2A-EGFP
Purpose: Express separately the Rotavirus SA11 NSP3 protein and the original enhanced GFP (Yang et al., 1996)
Depositing lab: Alex Borodavka. Depositing organization: University of Cambridge.
Backbone
  Vector backbone: pT7
  Vector type: Other
Growth in bacteria
  Bacterial resistance: Ampicillin, 100 μg/mL
  Growth temperature: 37°C
  Growth strain: DH5alpha
  Copy number: High Copy
Gene/Insert
  Gene/Insert name: Rotavirus SA11 NSP3-F2A-EGFP
  Species: Rotavirus SA11
  Cloning method: Restriction Enzyme; 5′ cloning site Unknown (unknown if destroyed)
Terms and licenses: Academic/Nonprofit Terms; Industry Terms: Not Available to Industry
How to cite: pT7-NSP3SA11-F2A-EGFP was a gift from Alex Borodavka (Addgene plasmid # 220808 ; http://n2t.net/addgene:220808 ; RRID:Addgene_220808)
