[The description below was written by a language model from this plasmid's Addgene catalogue record and pLannotate feature annotations shown in this document.]
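Description:
pT7-NSP3SA11-F2A-EGFP is a 4,974 nt bacterial plasmid built on a pT7 backbone. It carries a modified rotavirus SA11 NSP3 gene segment under the control of a bacteriophage T7 RNA polymerase promoter. It is propagated in E. coli as a high-copy plasmid through a ColE1/pUC-type origin and selected with ampicillin via the β-lactamase gene and its own promoter. The annotation also picks up short fragments of an RSF origin, lacI, a tetracycline resistance gene, bom, rop, a pUC multiple cloning site and an SP6 promoter. These appear to be non-functional remnants of the backbone's construction history rather than working parts.

The payload is a single T7-driven transcription unit. The NSP3 coding sequence comes first. NSP3 is the rotavirus protein that binds the conserved 3' end of the non-polyadenylated viral mRNAs and engages eIF4G to promote their translation. EGFP lies downstream, and the short unannotated gap between the two corresponds to the F2A element named in the insert. F2A is a 2A "self-cleaving" peptide that causes ribosomal skipping, so NSP3 and EGFP are produced as separate polypeptides from one open reading frame, in line with the stated purpose. Downstream of EGFP sit a hepatitis delta virus ribozyme and a T7 terminator. The ribozyme cleaves the transcript to give a precisely defined 3' end.

This promoter–ribozyme layout is typical of plasmid-based rotavirus reverse genetics, where it would yield a fluorescent reporter virus. The record itself, however, states only separate expression of the two proteins. It gives no details of the cloning sites.
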