Features (pLannotate 1.2.2; 16 found; start..end, strand, type, name):
     45..178     +  rep_origin     RSF ori (fragment): Plasmids containing the RSF 1030 origin of replication can be propagated in E. coli cells that contain additional plasmids with compatible origins.
    180..233     +  CDS            lacI (fragment): lac repressor; lacI; The lac repressor binds to the lac operator to inhibit transcription in E. coli. This inhibition can be relieved by adding lactose or isopropyl-β-D-thiogalactopyranoside (IPTG).
    253..271     +  promoter       T7 promoter: promoter for bacteriophage T7 RNA polymerase
    295..1239    +  CDS            NSP3_ROTS4: Experimental evidence at protein level: Swiss-Prot protein existence level 1. Plays an important role in stimulating the translation of viral mRNAs. These mRNAs are capped but not polyadenylated, instead terminating in a conserved sequence 'GACC' at the 3' that is recognized by NSP3, which competes with host PABPC1 for EIF4G1 binding. The interaction between NSP3 and host EIF4G1 stabilizes the EIF4E-EIF4G1 interaction, thereby facilitating the initiation of capped mRNA translation. From Rotavirus A (strain RVA/SA11-4F/G3P6[1]) (RV-A) (Simian Agent 11 (strain 4F)).
   1312..2028    +  CDS            EGFP: EGFP is a basic (constitutively fluorescent) green fluorescent protein published in 1996, derived from Aequorea victoria. It is reported to be a rapidly-maturing weak dimer with moderate acid sensitivity.
   2167..2258    +  ncRNA          HDV ribozyme: Accession: RF00094 - Hepatitis delta virus ribozyme
   2273..2322    +  CDS            SET1 (fragment): solubility-enhancement tag derived from T7 phage gene 10B
   2330..2377    +  terminator     T7 terminator: transcription terminator for bacteriophage T7 RNA polymerase
   2406..2440    +  misc_feature   MCS (fragment): pUC18/19 multiple cloning site
   2445..2463    -  promoter       SP6 promoter: promoter for bacteriophage SP6 RNA polymerase
   2691..2966    +  CDS            TcR (fragment): tetracycline efflux protein; tet; confers resistance to tetracycline
   2967..3015    -  misc_feature   bom (fragment): basis of mobility region from pBR322
   3117..3152    -  CDS            rop (fragment): Rop protein, which maintains plasmids at low copy number; rop
   3247..3351    +  promoter       AmpR promoter: bla
   3352..4212    +  CDS            AmpR: β-lactamase; bla; confers resistance to ampicillin, carbenicillin, and related antibiotics
   4383..4971    +  rep_origin     ori: high-copy-number ColE1/pMB1/pBR322/pUC origin of replication
>Addgene plasmid #220808 | pT7-NSP3SA11-F2A-EGFP | addgene full sequence | sequence record 443927 | Addgene NGS Result
GCCAGCAACGCGGCCTTTTTACGGTTCCTGGCCTTTTGCTGGCCTTTTGCTCACATGTTCTTTCCTGCGT
TATCCCCTGATTCTGTGGATAACCGTATTACCGCCTTTGAGTGAGCTGATACCGCTCGCCGCAGCCGAAC
GACCGAGCGCAGCGAGTCAGTGAGCGAGGAAGCGGAAGAGCGCCCAATACGCAAACCGCCTCTCCCCGCG
CGTTGGCCGATTCATTAATGCAGGGGGATATCGATCCCGGGTTAATACGACTCACTATAGGCATTTAATG
CTTTTCAGTGGTTGATGCTCAAGATGGAGTCTACGCAACAGATGGCCGTCTCAATTATTAACTCTTCTTT
TGAAGCTGCAGTTGTAGCTGCAACCTCAGCTCTTGAGAATATGGGAATAGAATATGATTATCAGGATATA
TATTCTAGAGTAAAGAATAAATTTGATTTTGTGATGGACGATTCTGGTGTTAAAAATAATCTGATTGGTA
AAGCAATAACTATTGATCAAGCTTTGAATAATAAATTTGGATCTGCTATAAGAAATAGAAACTGGCTTGC
TGATACTTCTAGAGCAGCTAAATTAGATGAGGATGTAAACAAACTAAGAATGATGTTATCATCAAAAGGA
ATTGATCAAAAAATGAGAGTTTTAAACGCATGCTTCAGTGTAAAAAGAATACCTGGAAAATCATCATCTA
TTATTAAATGCACAAAATTGATGCGTGATAAATTGGAACGTGGTGAAGTTGAAGTGGATGATTCATTTGT
GGATGAAAAAATGGAAGTGGATACCATTGACTGGAAATCGCGCTATGAGCAATTGGAGCAAAGGTTTGAA
TCATTGAAATCCAGGGTAAATGAAAAATATAATAATTGGGTGTTGAAAGCAAGAAAAATGAATGAAAATA
TGCATTCTCTTCAAAATGTCATCTCTCAACAGCAAGCACATATAGCTGAGCTTCAAGTGTACAATAATAA
ACTAGAACGTGATTTGCAAAATAAAATTGGATCCCTTACTTCTTCGATTGAATGGTATTTAAGATCAATG
GAATTAGACCCTGAAATAAAGGCAGACATTGAACAGCAAATTAACTCAATTGATGCGATAAATCCATTGC
ACGCTTTTGATGACTTAGAATCAGTAATACGTAATTTGATATCTGATTATGACAAATTATTCCTTATGTT
CAAAGGATTAATACAGAGATGTAATTATCAATATTCATTTGGTTGCGAAGCCCCAGTCAAACAGACTCTC
AACTTTGATCTACTCAAGCTGGCAGGTGATGTGGAATCTAACCCCGGGCCCATGGTGAGCAAGGGCGAGG
AGCTGTTCACCGGGGTGGTGCCCATCCTGGTCGAGCTGGACGGCGACGTAAACGGCCACAAGTTCAGCGT
GTCCGGCGAGGGCGAGGGCGATGCCACCTACGGCAAGCTGACCCTGAAGTTCATCTGCACCACCGGCAAG
CTGCCCGTGCCCTGGCCCACCCTCGTGACCACCCTGACCTACGGCGTGCAGTGCTTCAGCCGCTACCCCG
ACCACATGAAGCAGCACGACTTCTTCAAGTCCGCCATGCCCGAAGGCTACGTCCAGGAGCGCACCATCTT
CTTCAAGGACGACGGCAACTACAAGACCCGCGCCGAGGTGAAGTTCGAGGGCGACACCCTGGTGAACCGC
ATCGAGCTGAAGGGCATCGACTTCAAGGAGGACGGCAACATCCTGGGGCACAAGCTGGAGTACAACTACA
ACAGCCACAACGTCTATATCATGGCCGACAAGCAGAAGAACGGCATCAAGGTGAACTTCAAGATCCGCCA
CAACATCGAGGACGGCAGCGTGCAGCTCGCCGACCACTACCAGCAGAACACCCCCATCGGCGACGGCCCC
GTGCTGCTGCCCGACAACCACTACCTGAGCACCCAGTCCGCCCTGAGCAAAGACCCCAACGAGAAGCGCG
ATCACATGGTCCTGCTGGAGTTCGTGACCGCCGCCGGGATCACTCTCGGCATGGACGAGCTGTACAAGGA
ATTCTAACCATTTTGATACATGTTGAACAATCAAATACAGTGTTAGTATGTTGTCATCTATGCATAACCC
TCTATGAGCACAATAGTTAAAAGCTAACACTGTCAAAAACCTAAATGGCTATAGGGGCGTTATGTGGCCG
GGTCGGCATGGCATCTCCACCTCCTCGCGGTCCGACCTGGGCATCCGAAGGAGGACGTCGTCCACTCGGA
TGGCTAAGGGAGAGCTCAAAAAAAAGGATCCGGCTGCTAACAAAGCCCGAAAGGAAGCTGAGTTGGCTGC
TGCCACCGCTGAGCAATAACTAGCATAACCCCTTGGGGCCTCTAAACGGGTCTTGAGGGGTTTTTTGCTG
AAAGGAGGAACTATATCCGGATCGAGATCCTCTAGAGTCGACCTGCAGGCATGCAAGCTTGTATTCTATA
GTGTCACCTAAATCGTATGTGTATGATACATAAGGTTATGTATTAATTGTAGCCGCGTTCTAACGACAAT
ATGTACAAGCCTAATTGTGTAGCATCTGGCTTACTGAAGCAGACCCTATCATCTCTCTCGTAAACTGCCG
TCAGAGTCGGTTTGGTTGGACGAACCTTCTGAGTTTCTGGTAACGCCGTCCCGCACCCGGAAATGGTCAG
CGAACCAATCAGCAGGGTCATCGCTAGCCAGATCCTCTACGCCGGACGCATCGTGGCCGGCATCACCGGC
GCCACAGGTGCGGTTGCTGGCGCCTATATCGCCGACATCACCGATGGGGAAGATCGGGCTCGCCACTTCG
GGCTCATGAGCGCTTGTTTCGGCGTGGGTATGGTGGCAGGCCCCGTGGCCGGGGGACTGTTGGGCGCCAT
CTCCTTGCACCATTCCTTGCGGCGGCGGTGCTCAACGGCCTCAACCTACTACTGGGCTGCTTCTTAATGC
AGGAGTCGCATAAGGGAGAGCGTCGAATGGTGCACTCTCAGTACAATCTGCTCTGATGCCGCATAGTTAA
GCCAGCCCCGACACCCGCCAACACCCGCTGACGCGCCCTGACGGGCTTGTCTGCTCCCGGCATCCGCTTA
CAGACAAGCTGTGACCGTCTCCGGGAGCTGCATGTGTCAGAGGTTTTCACCGTCATCACCGAAACGCGCG
AGACGAAAGGGCCTCGTGATACGCCTATTTTTATAGGTTAATGTCATGATAATAATGGTTTCTTAGACGT
CAGGTGGCACTTTTCGGGGAAATGTGCGCGGAACCCCTATTTGTTTATTTTTCTAAATACATTCAAATAT
GTATCCGCTCATGAGACAATAACCCTGATAAATGCTTCAATAATATTGAAAAAGGAAGAGTATGAGTATT
CAACATTTCCGTGTCGCCCTTATTCCCTTTTTTGCGGCATTTTGCCTTCCTGTTTTTGCTCACCCAGAAA
CGCTGGTGAAAGTAAAAGATGCTGAAGATCAGTTGGGTGCACGAGTGGGTTACATCGAACTGGATCTCAA
CAGCGGTAAGATCCTTGAGAGTTTTCGCCCCGAAGAACGTTTTCCAATGATGAGCACTTTTAAAGTTCTG
CTATGTGGCGCGGTATTATCCCGTATTGACGCCGGGCAAGAGCAACTCGGTCGCCGCATACACTATTCTC
AGAATGACTTGGTTGAGTACTCACCAGTCACAGAAAAGCATCTTACGGATGGCATGACAGTAAGAGAATT
ATGCAGTGCTGCCATAACCATGAGTGATAACACTGCGGCCAACTTACTTCTGACAACGATCGGAGGACCG
AAGGAGCTAACCGCTTTTTTGCACAACATGGGGGATCATGTAACTCGCCTTGATCGTTGGGAACCGGAGC
TGAATGAAGCCATACCAAACGACGAGCGTGACACCACGATGCCTGTAGCAATGGCAACAACGTTGCGCAA
ACTATTAACTGGCGAACTACTTACTCTAGCTTCCCGGCAACAATTAATAGACTGGATGGAGGCGGATAAA
GTTGCAGGACCACTTCTGCGCTCGGCCCTTCCGGCTGGCTGGTTTATTGCTGATAAATCTGGAGCCGGTG
AGCGTGGGTCTCGCGGTATCATTGCAGCACTGGGGCCAGATGGTAAGCCCTCCCGTATCGTAGTTATCTA
CACGACGGGGAGTCAGGCAACTATGGATGAACGAAATAGACAGATCGCTGAGATAGGTGCCTCACTGATT
AAGCATTGGTAACTGTCAGACCAAGTTTACTCATATATACTTTAGATTGATTTAAAACTTCATTTTTAAT
TTAAAAGGATCTAGGTGAAGATCCTTTTTGATAATCTCATGACCAAAATCCCTTAACGTGAGTTTTCGTT
CCACTGAGCGTCAGACCCCGTAGAAAAGATCAAAGGATCTTCTTGAGATCCTTTTTTTCTGCGCGTAATC
TGCTGCTTGCAAACAAAAAAACCACCGCTACCAGCGGTGGTTTGTTTGCCGGATCAAGAGCTACCAACTC
TTTTTCCGAAGGTAACTGGCTTCAGCAGAGCGCAGATACCAAATACTGTTCTTCTAGTGTAGCCGTAGTT
AGGCCACCACTTCAAGAACTCTGTAGCACCGCCTACATACCTCGCTCTGCTAATCCTGTTACCAGTGGCT
GCTGCCAGTGGCGATAAGTCGTGTCTTACCGGGTTGGACTCAAGACGATAGTTACCGGATAAGGCGCAGC
GGTCGGGCTGAACGGGGGGTTCGTGCACACAGCCCAGCTTGGAGCGAACGACCTACACCGAACTGAGATA
CCTACAGCGTGAGCTATGAGAAAGCGCCACGCTTCCCGAAGGGAGAAAGGCGGACAGGTATCCGGTAAGC
GGCAGGGTCGGAACAGGAGAGCGCACGAGGGAGCTTCCAGGGGGAAACGCCTGGTATCTTTATAGTCCTG
TCGGGTTTCGCCACCTCTGACTTGAGCGTCGATTTTTGTGATGCTCGTCAGGGGGGCGGAGCCTATGGAA
AAAC
